>Addgene plasmid #126964 | pJUMP49-2A(sfGFP) | addgene full sequence | sequence record 252093 | Addgene NGS Result
TTAATTAAGGAGTTTTGCAGGTGCACCTGCTTTTCGCTGAATTCGCGGCCGCTTCTAGAGGGTCTCTGGA
GTGAGACGGGAGTTGACGGCTAGCTCAGTCCTAGGTACAGTGCTAGCGTACTTGTTTAACTTTAAGAAGG
AGATATACAATGGTAGCCCGTAAAGGCGAAGAGCTGTTCACTGGTGTCGTCCCTATTCTGGTGGAACTGG
ATGGTGATGTCAACGGTCATAAGTTTTCCGTGCGTGGCGAGGGTGAAGGTGACGCAACTAATGGTAAACT
GACGCTGAAGTTCATCTGTACTACTGGTAAACTGCCGGTACCTTGGCCGACTCTGGTAACGACGCTGACT
TATGGTGTTCAGTGCTTTGCTCGTTATCCGGACCATATGAAGCAGCATGACTTCTTCAAGTCCGCCATGC
CGGAAGGCTATGTGCAGGAACGCACGATTTCCTTTAAGGATGACGGCACGTACAAAACGCGTGCGGAAGT
GAAATTTGAAGGCGATACCCTGGTAAACCGCATTGAGCTGAAAGGCATTGACTTTAAAGAAGATGGCAAT
ATCCTGGGCCATAAGCTGGAATACAATTTTAACAGCCACAATGTTTACATCACCGCCGATAAACAAAAAA
ATGGCATTAAAGCGAATTTTAAAATTCGCCACAACGTGGAGGATGGCAGCGTGCAGCTGGCTGATCACTA
CCAGCAAAACACTCCAATCGGTGATGGTCCTGTTCTGCTGCCAGACAATCACTATCTGAGCACGCAAAGC
GTTCTGTCTAAAGATCCGAACGAGAAACGCGATCATATGGTTCTGCTGGAGTTCGTAACCGCAGCGGGCA
TCACGCATGGTATGGATGAACTGTACAAAGGTTCGTAACTTCTGACTGAGTTGCACGCTCGTCTCTCGCT
AATGTGAGACCTACTAGTAGCGGCCGCTGCAGGGAGTTGTCTTCGAAGACTTCGCTCTAGTCTTGGACTC
CTGTTGATAGATCCAGTAATGACCTCAGAACTCCATCTGGATTTGTTCAGAACGCTCGGTTGCCGCCGGG
CGTTTTTTATTGGTGAGAATCCAGGGGTCCCCAATAATTACGATTTACGTATTTAAATGAACCTTGACCG
AACGCAGCGGTGGTAACGGCGCAGTGGCGGTTTTCATGGCTTGTTATGACTGTTTTTTTGGGGTACAGTC
TATGCCTCGGGCATCCAAGCAGCAAGCGCGTTACGCCGTGGGTCGATGTTTGATGTTATGGAGCAGCAAC
GATGTTACGCAGCAGGGCAGTCGCCCTAAAACAAAGTTAAACATCATGAGGGAAGCGGTGATCGCCGAAG
TATCGACTCAACTATCAGAGGTAGTTGGCGTCATCGAGCGCCATCTCGAACCGACGTTGCTGGCCGTACA
TTTGTACGGCTCCGCAGTGGATGGCGGCCTGAAGCCACACAGTGATATTGATTTGCTGGTTACGGTGACC
GTAAGGCTTGATGAAACAACGCGGCGAGCTTTGATCAACGACCTTTTGGAAACTTCGGCTTCCCCTGGAG
AGAGCGAGATTCTCCGCGCTGTAGAAGTCACCATTGTTGTGCACGACGACATCATTCCGTGGCGTTATCC
AGCTAAGCGCGAACTGCAATTTGGAGAATGGCAGCGCAATGACATTCTTGCAGGTATCTTCGAGCCAGCC
ACGATCGACATTGATCTGGCTATCTTGCTGACAAAAGCAAGAGAACATAGCGTTGCCTTGGTAGGTCCAG
CGGCGGAGGAACTCTTTGATCCGGTTCCTGAACAGGATCTATTTGAGGCGCTAAATGAAACCTTAACGCT
ATGGAACTCGCCGCCCGACTGGGCTGGTGATGAGCGAAATGTAGTGCTTACGTTGTCCCGCATTTGGTAC
AGCGCAGTAACCGGCAAAATCGCGCCGAAGGATGTCGCTGCCGACTGGGCAATGGAGCGCCTGCCGGCCC
AGTATCAGCCCGTCATACTTGAAGCTAGACAGGCTTATCTTGGACAAGAAGAAGATCGCTTGGCCTCGCG
CGCAGATCAGTTGGAAGAATTTGTCCACTACGTGAAAGGCGAGATCACCAAGGTAGTCGGCAAATAAGAC
AATTGTCCTTTTCCGCTGCATAACCCTGCTTCGGGGTCATTATAGCGATTTTTTCGGTATATCCATCCTT
TTTCGCACGATATACAGGATTTTGCCAAAGGGTTCGTGTAGACTTTCCTTGGTGTATCCAACGGCGTCAG
CCGGGCAGGATAGGTGAAGTAGGCCCACCCGCGAGCGGGTGTTCCTTCTTCACTGTCCCTTATTCGCACC
TGGCGGTGCTCAACGGGAATCCTGCTCTGCGAGGCTGGCCGTAGGCCGGCCCCGTAGAAAAGATCAAAGG
ATCTTCTTGAGATCCTTTTTTTCTGCGCGTAATCTGCTGCTTGCAAACAAAAAAACCACCGCTACCAGCG
GTGGTTTGTTTGCCGGATCAAGAGCTACCAACTCTTTTTCCGAAGGTAACTGGCTTCAGCAGAGCGCAGA
TACCAAATACTGTCCTTCTAGTGTAGCCGTAGTTAGGCCACCACTTCAAGAACTCTGTAGCACCGCCTAC
ATACCTCGCTCTGCTAATCCTGTTACCAGTGGCTGCTGCCAGTGGCGATAAGTCGTGTCTTACCGGGTTG
GACTCAAGACGATAGTTACCGGATAAGGCGCAGCGGTCGGGCTGAACGGGGGGTTCGTGCACACAGCCCA
GCTTGGAGCGAACGACCTACACCGAACTGAGATACCTACAGCGTGAGCTATGAGAAAGCGCCACGCTTCC
CGAAGGGAGAAAGGCGGACAGGTATCCGGTAAGCGGCAGGGTCGGAACAGGAGAGCGCACGAGGGAGCTT
CCAGGGGGAAACGCCTGGTATCTTTATAGTCCTGTCGGGTTTCGCCACCTCTGACTTGAGCGTCGATTTT
TGTGATGCTCGTCAGGGGGGCGGAGCCTATGGAAAAACGCCAGCAACGCGGCCTTTTTACGGTTCCTGGC
CTTTTGCTGGCCTTTTGCTCACATGTTCTTTCCTGCGTTATCCCCTGATTCTGTGGATAACCGTATTACC
GCCTTTGAGTGAGCTGATACCGCTCGCCGCAGCCGAACGACCGAGCGCAGCGAGTCAGTGAGCGAGGAAG
CGGAAGAGCGCCTGATGCGGTATTTTCTCCTTACGCATCTGTGCGGTATTTCACACCGCATATGGTGCAC
TCTCAGTACAATCTGCTCTGATGCCGCATAGTTAAGCCAGTATACACTCCGCTATCGCTACGTGACTGGG
TCATGGCTGCGCCCCGACACCCGCCAACACCCGCTGACGCGCCCTGACGGGCTTGTCTGCTCCCGGCATC
CGCTTACAGACAAGCTGTGACAGTCTCCGGGAGCTGCATGTGTCAGAGGTTTTCACCGTCATCACCGAAA
CGCGCGAGGCAGCTGCGGTAAAGCTCATCAGCGTGGTCGTGCAGCGATTCACAGATGTCTGCCTGTTCAT
CCGCGTCCAGCTCGTTGAGTTTCTCCAGAAGCGTTAATGTCTGGCTTCTGATAAAGCGGGCCATGTTAAG
GGCGGTTTTTTCCTGTTTGGTCACTGATGCCTCCGTGTAAGGGGGATTTCTGTTCATGGGGGTAATGATA
CCGATGAAACGAGAGAGGATGCTCACGATACGGGTTACTGATGATGAACATGCCCGGTTACTGGAACGTT
GTGAGGGTAAACAACTGGCGGTATGGATGCGGCGGGGGCGCGCCCAGCTGTCTAGGGCGGCGGATTTGTC
CTACTCAGGAGAGCGTTCACCGACAAACAACAGATAAAACGAAAGGCCCAGTCTTTCGACTGAGCCTTTC
GTTTTATTTGATGCCT
Features (pLannotate 1.2.2; 14 found; start..end, strand, type, name):
     39..60      +  misc_feature   BioBrick prefix: BioBrick prefix for parts that do not start with "ATG"
     83..107     +  promoter       J23119(SpeI) promoter (fragment): bacterial promoter (Registry of Standard Biological Parts BBa J23119) modified to end with an SpeI site
    122..142     +  RBS            RBS: efficient ribosome binding site from bacteriophage T7 gene 10 (Olins and Rangwala, 1989)
    159..869     +  CDS            superfolder GFP: GFP variant that folds robustly even when fused to poorly folded proteins (Pédelacq et al., 2006)
    922..942     +  misc_feature   BioBrick suffix: universal suffix for all parts
    976..1070    +  terminator     lambda t0 terminator: transcription terminator from phage lambda
   1243..1299    +  CDS            GmR (fragment): gentamycin acetyltransferase; aacC1; confers resistance to gentamycin
   1306..2094    +  CDS            aadA: S3AD_ECOLX - Experimental evidence at protein level: Swiss-Prot protein existence level 1. Mediates bacterial resistance to the antibiotics streptomycin and spectinomycin. From Escherichia coli.
   2243..2351    +  oriT           oriT: incP origin of transfer
   2387..2975    +  rep_origin     ori: high-copy-number ColE1/pMB1/pBR322/pUC origin of replication
   3161..3301    -  misc_feature   bom: basis of mobility region from pBR322
   3403..3594    -  CDS            rop: Rop protein, which maintains plasmids at low copy number; rop
   3635..3745    +  CDS            mbeC (fragment): MBEC_ECOLX - Experimental evidence at protein level: Swiss-Prot protein existence level 1. Required for efficient mobilization of ColE1 plasmid and is thus essential to promote the specific transfer of the plasmid during conjugation. Probably functions by inducing DNA bending, helping the MbeA relaxase to melt the DNA around the nic site and cleave the phosphodiester bond. Binds specifically double-stranded DNA (dsDNA) containing the ColE1 oriT but does not recognize the inverted repeat (IR). From Escherichia coli.
   3774..3860    -  terminator     rrnB T1 terminator: Escherichia coli rrnB; transcription terminator T1 from the E. coli rrnB gene
