[The description below was written by a language model from this plasmid's Addgene catalogue record and pLannotate feature annotations shown in this document.]
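Description:
pJUMP49-2A(sfGFP) is an empty Level 2 destination vector from the Joint Universal Modular Plasmids (JUMP) platform, a SEVA-derived family of bacterial backbones designed for hierarchical modular assembly in synthetic biology. The sequenced record is 3,866 nt. Replication relies on a pBR322-type (pMB1/ColE1) origin accompanied by the rop gene, whose product dampens copy number. The purpose field calls this "OriV 9", medium copy, whereas the catalogue copy-number field lists it as low copy. The generic annotation of the origin as "high-copy" simply reflects the shared ColE1 family. Selection is by spectinomycin through aadA, which also confers streptomycin resistance. The short gentamicin acetyltransferase fragment annotated just upstream is too small to be functional and is probably a remnant of the marker cassette. An incP oriT, together with the pBR322 bom region and an mbeC fragment carried with the origin segment, indicates that the plasmid may be mobilisable by conjugation when transfer functions are supplied in trans.

The cloning site is occupied by a constitutive sfGFP reporter cassette: a J23119-type promoter fragment, the phage T7 gene 10 ribosome binding site and the superfolder GFP coding sequence, framed by BioBrick prefix and suffix sequences. The lambda t0 and rrnB T1 terminators sit on either side of this region, insulating it from transcription in the backbone. The sfGFP cassette serves as a cloning reporter. Assembled parts are presumably meant to replace it, so that non-fluorescent colonies indicate successful assembly. No gene of interest is present. The record does not state which restriction enzymes or overhangs are used at this assembly level.
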