Addgene plasmid #126964: pJUMP49-2A(sfGFP)
Purpose: (Empty Backbone) Level 2 vector. OriV 9 (pBBR322/ROP; medium copy number); sfGFP cloning reporter.
Depositing lab: Chris French. Depositing organization: University of Edinburgh. Publication: Joint universal modular plasmids (JUMP): a flexible vector platform for synthetic biology. Valenzuela-Ortega M, French C. Synth Biol (Oxf). 2021 Feb 2;6(1):ysab003. doi: 10.1093/synbio/ysab003. eCollection 2021. PubMed 33623824.
Backbone
  Vector backbone: pJUMP49-2A
  Backbone manufacturer: Backbone derived from SEVA.
  Vector type: Bacterial Expression, Synthetic Biology
Growth in bacteria
  Bacterial resistance: Spectinomycin, 50 μg/mL
  Growth temperature: 37°C
  Growth strain: JM109
  Copy number: Low Copy
Gene/Insert
  Gene/Insert name: None
  Mutation: None
Terms and licenses: Academic/Nonprofit Terms; Industry Terms: Not Available to Industry
Depositor comments: Please visit https://www.biorxiv.org/content/10.1101/799585v1 for bioRxiv preprint.
How to cite: pJUMP49-2A(sfGFP) was a gift from Chris French (Addgene plasmid # 126964 ; http://n2t.net/addgene:126964 ; RRID:Addgene_126964)
